>Addgene plasmid #105065 | pTorPE-Y-GECO2f | depositor full sequence | sequence record 199209 | pTorPE-Y-GECO2f sequence 5486 bps
AAGAAACCAATTGTCCATATTGCATCAGACATTGCCGTCACTGCGTCTTTTACTGGCTCTTCTCGCTAAC
CAAACCGGTAACCCCGCTTATTAAAAGCATTCTGTAACAAAGCGGGACCAAAGCCATGACAAAAACGCGT
AACAAAAGTGTCTATAATCACGGCAGAAAAGTCCACATTGATTATTTGCACGGCGTCACACTTTGCTATG
CCATAGCATTTTTATCCATAAGATTAGCGGATCCTACCTGACGCTTTTTATCGCAACTCTCTACTGTTTC
TCCATACCCGTTTTTTGGGCTAACAGGAGGAATTAACCATGGGTTTAAAGAGGAGAAAGGTCATGAACAA
TAACGATCTCTTTCAGGCATCACGTCGGCGTTTTCTGGCACAACTCGGCAGCTTAACCGACGCCGGGACG
CTGGGGCCGTCATTGTTAACGCCGCGACGTGCGACTGCGGCGCAAGCGGCGACTGACGCTTCTAGAGGTT
CTCATCATCATCATCATCATGGTATGGCTAGCATGACTGGTGGACAGCAAATGGGTCGGGATCTGTACGA
CGAAGATGATAAGGATCTCGCCACAACGGCCGACTCATCACGTCGTAAGTGGAATAAGACACACGCAGTC
AGAGCTATAGGCCGGCTGAGCTCACTCGAGGGTTATAGTTCCGAGAAAATTGTGCCTGTTCCAAAGCAAG
GGATATTAAAAGGAAAGGTCAGCATGTACCTATTGCTGAAGGATGGCGGTCGTTATCATTGCCAGTTTGA
TACGGTATATAAAGCTAAATCAGTGCCCTCCAAGATGCCAGGACGGCATTTTATACAGCATAAGCTCCTT
AGGGAGGACCGCTCTGATGCTAAAAACCATAAATGGCAATTAACAGAACATGCAATCGCAGGCATGGACG
AGCTGTACAAGGGAGGTACAGGCGGGAGTATGGTGAGCAAGGGCGAGGGGCAACCGAAGCATGGGCTAAA
GGAGGAGATGACGGTGAAGTACCACATGGAAGGTTGCGTTAATGGTCACAAATTTGTCATTACTGGAGAG
GGCATTGGAAACCCTTTTAAGGGTAAGCAAACTGCAAATTTGTGTGTGATAGAAGGAGGCCCGCTGCCGT
TCTCGGAGGACATTTTAAGTCCGGGTTTTAAATATGGTGACCGGATTTTCACAGAGTACCCACAGGATAT
TGTAGATTACTTCAAGAACTCATGTCCAGAGGGCTATACGTGGGAAAGGAGCTTCTTCTATGAGGACGGA
GCGGTCTGTCGATGCAACGCGGACATAACAGTCTCTGAAAAGGAGAACTGCATCTATCACAAAAGTATCT
TCTATGGGGTGAATTTTCCCGCCGACGGCCCCGTAATGAAGAAAATGACCACTAATTGGGAAGCTGACAC
GCGTGACCAACTGACTGAAGAGCAGATCGCAGAATTTAAAGAGGCTTTCTCCCTATTTGACAAGGACGGG
GATGGGACGATGACAACCGAGGAGCTGGGGACGGTGCTGCGGTCTCTGGGGCAGAACCCCTCAGAAGCAG
AGCTGCGGGACATGATCAATGAAGTAGATGCCGACGGTGACGGCACAATCGGCTTCCCTGAGTTCCTGAC
GATGATGACAAGAAAAATGAATGACACGGACAGTGAAGAGGAAATTAGAGAAGCGTTCCGTGTGTTTGAT
AAGGACGGCAATGGCTACATCGGCGCAGCAGAGCTTCGCCACGTGATGACAAACCTTGGAGAGAAGTTAA
CAGATGAAGAGTTTGATGAAATGATCAGGGTAGCAGACTCCGACGGGGATGGTCAGGTAAACTACGAAGA
GTTTGTACAAATGATGACAGCAAAGTGAAAGCTTGGCTGTTTTGGCGGATGAGAGAAGATTTTCAGCCTG
ATACAGATTAAATCAGAACGCAGAAGCGGTCTGATAAAACAGAATTTGCCTGGCGGCAGTAGCGCGGTGG
TCCCACCTGACCCCATGCCGAACTCAGAAGTGAAACGCCGTAGCGCCGATGGTAGTGTGGGGTCTCCCCA
TGCGAGAGTAGGGAACTGCCAGGCATCAAATAAAACGAAAGGCTCAGTCGAAAGACTGGGCCTTTCGTTT
TATCTGTTGTTTGTCGGTGAACGCTCTCCTGAGTAGGACAAATCCGCCGGGAGCGGATTTGAACGTTGCG
AAGCAACGGCCCGGAGGGTGGCGGGCAGGACGCCCGCCATAAACTGCCAGGCATCAAATTAAGCAGAAGG
CCATCCTGACGGATGGCCTTTTTGCGTTTCTACAAACTCTTTTGTTTATTTTTCTAAATACATTCAAATA
TGTATCCGCTCATGAGACAATAACCCTGATAAATGCTTCAATAATATTGAAAAAGGAAGAGTATGAGTAT
TCAACATTTCCGTGTCGCCCTTATTCCCTTTTTTGCGGCATTTTGCCTTCCTGTTTTTGCTCACCCAGAA
ACGCTGGTGAAAGTAAAAGATGCTGAAGATCAGTTGGGTGCACGAGTGGGTTACATCGAACTGGATCTCA
ACAGCGGTAAGATCCTTGAGAGTTTTCGCCCCGAAGAACGTTTTCCAATGATGAGCACTTTTAAAGTTCT
GCTATGTGGCGCGGTATTATCCCGTGTTGACGCCGGGCAAGAGCAACTCGGTCGCCGCATACACTATTCT
CAGAATGACTTGGTTGAGTACTCACCAGTCACAGAAAAGCATCTTACGGATGGCATGACAGTAAGAGAAT
TATGCAGTGCTGCCATAACCATGAGTGATAACACTGCGGCCAACTTACTTCTGACAACGATCGGAGGACC
GAAGGAGCTAACCGCTTTTTTGCACAACATGGGGGATCATGTAACTCGCCTTGATCGTTGGGAACCGGAG
CTGAATGAAGCCATACCAAACGACGAGCGTGACACCACGATGCCTGTAGCAATGGCAACAACGTTGCGCA
AACTATTAACTGGCGAACTACTTACTCTAGCTTCCCGGCAACAATTAATAGACTGGATGGAGGCGGATAA
AGTTGCAGGACCACTTCTGCGCTCGGCCCTTCCGGCTGGCTGGTTTATTGCTGATAAATCTGGAGCCGGT
GAGCGTGGGTCTCGCGGTATCATTGCAGCACTGGGGCCAGATGGTAAGCCCTCCCGTATCGTAGTTATCT
ACACGACGGGGAGTCAGGCAACTATGGATGAACGAAATAGACAGATCGCTGAGATAGGTGCCTCACTGAT
TAAGCATTGGTAACTGTCAGACCAAGTTTACTCATATATACTTTAGATTGATTTAAAACTTCATTTTTAA
TTTAAAAGGATCTAGGTGAAGATCCTTTTTGATAATCTCATGACCAAAATCCCTTAACGTGAGTTTTCGT
TCCACTGAGCGTCAGACCCCGTAGAAAAGATCAAAGGATCTTCTTGAGATCCTTTTTTTCTGCGCGTAAT
CTGCTGCTTGCAAACAAAAAAACCACCGCTACCAGCGGTGGTTTGTTTGCCGGATCAAGAGCTACCAACT
CTTTTTCCGAAGGTAACTGGCTTCAGCAGAGCGCAGATACCAAATACTGTCCTTCTAGTGTAGCCGTAGT
TAGGCCACCACTTCAAGAACTCTGTAGCACCGCCTACATACCTCGCTCTGCTAATCCTGTTACCAGTGGC
TGCTGCCAGTGGCGATAAGTCGTGTCTTACCGGGTTGGACTCAAGACGATAGTTACCGGATAAGGCGCAG
CGGTCGGGCTGAACGGGGGGTTCGTGCACACAGCCCAGCTTGGAGCGAACGACCTACACCGAACTGAGAT
ACCTACAGCGTGAGCTATGAGAAAGCGCCACGCTTCCCGAAGGGAGAAAGGCGGACAGGTATCCGGTAAG
CGGCAGGGTCGGAACAGGAGAGCGCACGAGGGAGCTTCCAGGGGGAAACGCCTGGTATCTTTATAGTCCT
GTCGGGTTTCGCCACCTCTGACTTGAGCGTCGATTTTTGTGATGCTCGTCAGGGGGGCGGAGCCTATGGA
AAAACGCCAGCAACGCGGCCTTTTTACGGTTCCTGGCCTTTTGCTGGCCTTTTGCTCACATGTTCTTTCC
TGCGTTATCCCCTGATTCTGTGGATAACCGTATTACCGCCTTTGAGTGAGCTGATACCGCTCGCCGCAGC
CGAACGACCGAGCGCAGCGAGTCAGTGAGCGAGGAAGCGGAAGAGCGCCTGATGCGGTATTTTCTCCTTA
CGCATCTGTGCGGTATTTCACACCGCATATGGTGCACTCTCAGTACAATCTGCTCTGATGCCGCATAGTT
AAGCCAGTATACACTCCGCTATCGCTACGTGACTGGGTCATGGCTGCGCCCCGACACCCGCCAACACCCG
CTGACGCGCCCTGACGGGCTTGTCTGCTCCCGGCATCCGCTTACAGACAAGCTGTGACCGTCTCCGGGAG
CTGCATGTGTCAGAGGTTTTCACCGTCATCACCGAAACGCGCGAGGCAGCAGATCAATTCGCGCGCGAAG
GCGAAGCGGCATGCATAATGTGCCTGTCAAATGGACGAAGCAGGGATTCTGCAAACCCTATGCTACTCCG
TCAAGCCGTCAATTGTCTGATTCGTTACCAATTATGACAACTTGACGGCTACATCATTCACTTTTTCTTC
ACAACCGGCACGGAACTCGCTCGGGCTGGCCCCGGTGCATTTTTTAAATACCCGCGAGAAATAGAGTTGA
TCGTCAAAACCAACATTGCGACCGACGGTGGCGATAGGCATCCGGGTGGTGCTCAAAAGCAGCTTCGCCT
GGCTGATACGTTGGTCCTCGCGCCAGCTTAAGACGCTAATCCCTAACTGCTGGCGGAAAAGATGTGACAG
ACGCGACGGCGACAAGCAAACATGCTGTGCGACGCTGGCGATATCAAAATTGCTGTCTGCCAGGTGATCG
CTGATGTACTGACAAGCCTCGCGTACCCGATTATCCATCGGTGGATGGAGCGACTCGTTAATCGCTTCCA
TGCGCCGCAGTAACAATTGCTCAAGCAGATTTATCGCCAGCAGCTCCGAATAGCGCCCTTCCCCTTGCCC
GGCGTTAATGATTTGCCCAAACAGGTCGCTGAAATGCGGCTGGTGCGCTTCATCCGGGCGAAAGAACCCC
GTATTGGCAAATATTGACGGCCAGTTAAGCCATTCATGCCAGTAGGCGCGCGGACGAAAGTAAACCCACT
GGTGATACCATTCGCGAGCCTCCGGATGACGACCGTAGTGATGAATCTCTCCTGGCGGGAACAGCAAAAT
ATCACCCGGTCGGCAAACAAATTCTCGTCCCTGATTTTTCACCACCCCCTGACCGCGAATGGTGAGATTG
AGAATATAACCTTTCATTCCCAGCGGTCGGTCGATAAAAAAATCGAGATAACCGTTGGCCTCAATCGGCG
TTAAACCCGCCACCAGATGGGCATTAAACGAGTATCCCGGCAGCAGGGGATCATTTTGCGCTTCAGCCAT
ACTTTTCATACTCCCGCCATTCAGAG
Features (pLannotate 1.2.2; 16 found; start..end, strand, type, name):
      1..285     +  promoter       araBAD promoter: araBAD; promoter of the L-arabinose operon of E. coli; the araC regulatory gene is transcribed in the opposite direction (Guzman et al., 1995)
    343..480     +  CDS            torA (fragment): TORA_ECOLI - Experimental evidence at protein level: Swiss-Prot protein existence level 1. Reduces trimethylamine-N-oxide (TMAO) into trimethylamine; an anaerobic reaction coupled to energy-yielding reactions. From Escherichia coli (strain K12).
    493..513     +  CDS            capTEV™ (fragment): composite tag for in vivo biotinylation, TEV protease cleavage, and 6xHis tagging
    514..546     +  CDS            T7 tag (gene 10 leader): leader peptide from bacteriophage T7 gene 10 promotes efficient translation in E. coli
    666..921     +  CDS            mPapaya1 (fragment): monomeric yellow fluorescent protein derived from the Zoanthus fluorescent protein zFP538 mammalian codon-optimized
    940..1401    +  CDS            mPapaya0.6 (fragment): mPapaya0.6 is a fluorescent protein published in 2013, derived from Zoanthus sp.. It is reported to be a monomer.
   1405..1755    +  CDS            CALM_TETPY (fragment): Experimental evidence at protein level: Swiss-Prot protein existence level 1. Calmodulin mediates the control of a large number of enzymes, ion channels and other proteins by Ca(2+). Among the enzymes to be stimulated by the calmodulin-Ca(2+) complex are a number of protein kinases and phosphatases. From Tetrahymena pyriformis.
   1938..2053    +  ncRNA          5S rRNA: Accession: RF00001 - 5S ribosomal RNA
   2057..2143    +  terminator     rrnB T1 terminator: Escherichia coli rrnB; transcription terminator T1 from the E. coli rrnB gene
   2235..2262    +  terminator     rrnB T2 terminator: transcription terminator T2 from the E. coli rrnB gene
   2281..2372    +  promoter       AmpR promoter: bla
   2373..3233    +  CDS            AmpR: β-lactamase; bla; confers resistance to ampicillin, carbenicillin, and related antibiotics
   3404..3992    +  rep_origin     ori: high-copy-number ColE1/pMB1/pBR322/pUC origin of replication
   4178..4318    -  misc_feature   bom: basis of mobility region from pBR322
   4420..4460    -  CDS            rop (fragment): Rop protein, which maintains plasmids at low copy number; rop
   4582..5460    -  CDS            araC: L-arabinose regulatory protein; araC
