>Addgene plasmid #105065 | pTorPE-Y-GECO2f | addgene full sequence | sequence record 207980 | Addgene NGS Result
AAGAAACCAATTGTCCATATTGCATCAGACATTGCCGTCACTGCGTCTTTTACTGGCTCTTCTCGCTAAC
CAAACCGGTAACCCCGCTTATTAAAAGCATTCTGTAACAAAGCGGGACCAAAGCCATGACAAAATCGCGT
AACAAAAGTGTCTATAATCACGGCAGAAAAGTCCACATTGATTATTTGCACGGCGTCACACTTTGCTATG
CCATAGCATTTTTATCCATAAGATTAGCGGATCCTACCTGACGCTTTTTATCGCAACTCTCTACTGTTTC
TCCATACCCGTTTTTTGGGCTAACAGGAGGAATTAACCATGGGTTTAAAGAGGAGAAAGGTCATGAACAA
TAACGATCTCTTTCAGGCATCACGTCGGCGTTTTCTGGCACAACTCGGCAGCTTAACCGACGCCGGGACG
CTGGGGCCGTCATTGTTAACGCCGCGACGTGCGACTGCGGCGCAAGCGGCGACTGACGCTTCTAGAGGTT
CTCATCATCATCATCATCATGGTATGGCTAGCATGACTGGTGGACAGCAAATGGGTCGGGATCTGTACGA
CGAAGATGATAAGGATCTCGCCACAACGGCCGACTCATCACGTCGTAAGTGGAATAAGACACACGCAGTC
AGAGCTATAGGCCGGCTGAGCTCACTCGAGGGTTATAGTTCCGAGAAAATTGTGCCTGTTCCAAAGCAAG
GGATATTAAAAGGAAAGGTCAGCATGTACCTATTGCTGAAGGATGGCGGTCGTTATCATTGCCAGTTTGA
TACGGTATATAAAGCTAAATCAGTGCCCTCCAAGATGCCAGGACGGCATTTTATACAGCATAAGCTCCTT
AGGGAGGACCGCTCTGATGCTAAAAACCATAAATGGCAATTAACAGAACATGCAATCGCAGGCATGGACG
AGCTGTACAAGGGAGGTACAGGCGGGAGTATGGTGAGCAAGGGCGAGGGGCAACCGAAGCATGGGCTAAA
GGAGGAGATGACGGTGAAGTACCACATGGAAGGTTGCGTTAATGGTCACAAATTTGTCATTACTGGAGAG
GGCATTGGAAACCCTTTTAAGGGTAAGCAAACTGCAAATTTGTGTGTGATAGAAGGGGGCCCGCTGCCGT
TCTCGGAGGACATTTTAAGTCCGGGTTTTAAATATGGTGACCGGATTTTCACAGAGTACCCACAGGATAT
TGTAGATTACTTCAAGAACTCATGTCCAGAGGGCTATACGTGGGAAAGGAGCTTCTTCTATGAGGACGGA
GCGGTCTGTCGATGCAACGCGGACATAACAGTCTCTGAAAAGGAGAACTGCATCTATCACAAAAGTATCT
TCTATGGGGTGAATTTTCCCGCCGACGGCCCCGTAATGAAGAAAATGACCACTAATTGGGAAGCTGACAC
GCGTGACCAACTGACTGAAGAGCAGATCGCAGAATTTAAAGAGGCTTTCTCCCTATTTGACAAGGACGGG
GATGGGACGATGACAACCGAGGAGCTGGGGACGGTGCTGCGGTCTCTGGGGCAGAACCCCTCAGAAGCAG
AGCTGCGGGACATGATCAATGAAGTAGATGCCGACGGTGACGGCACAATCGGCTTCCCTGAGTTCCTGAC
GATGATGACAAGAAAAATGAATGACACGGACAGTGAAGAGGAAATTAGAGAAGCGTTCCGTGTGTTTGAT
AAGGACGGCAATGGCTACATCGGCGCAGCAGAGCTTCGCCACGTGATGACAAACCTTGGAGAGAAGTTAA
CAGATGAAGAGTTTGATGAAATGATCAGGGTAGCAGACTCCGACGGGGATGGTCAGGTAAACTACGAAGA
GTTTGTACAAATGATGACAGCGAAGTAAAAGCTTGGCTGTTTTGGCGGATGAGAGAAGATTTTCAGCCTG
ATACAGATTAAATCAGAACGCAGAAGCGGTCTGATAAAACAGAATTTGCCTGGCGGCAGTAGCGCGGTGG
TCCCACCTGACCCCATGCCGAACTCAGAAGTGAAACGCCGTAGCGCCGATGGTAGTGTGGGGTCTCCCCA
TGCGAGAGTAGGGAACTGCCAGGCATCAAATAAAACGAAAGGCTCAGTCGAAAGACTGGGCCTTTCGTTT
TATCTGTTGTTTGTCGGTGAACGCTCTCCTGAGTAGGACAAATCCGCCGGGAGCGGATTTGAACGTTGCG
AAGCAACGGCCCGGAGGGTGGCGGGCAGGACGCCCGCCATAAACTGCCAGGCATCAAATTAAGCAGAAGG
CCATCCTGACGGATGGCCTTTTTGCGTTTCTACAAACTCTTTTGTTTATTTTTCTAAATACATTCAAATA
TGTATCCGCTCATGAGACAATAACCCTGATAAATGCTTCAATAATATTGAAAAAGGAAGAGTATGAGTAT
TCAACATTTCCGTGTCGCCCTTATTCCCTTTTTTGCGGCATTTTGCCTTCCTGTTTTTGCTCACCCAGAA
ACGCTGGTGAAAGTAAAAGATGCTGAAGATCAGTTGGGTGCACGAGTGGGTTACATCGAACTGGATCTCA
ACAGCGGTAAGATCCTTGAGAGTTTTCGCCCCGAAGAACGTTTTCCAATGATGAGCACTTTTAAAGTTCT
GCTATGTGGCGCGGTATTATCCCGTGTTGACGCCGGGCAAGAGCAACTCGGTCGCCGCATACACTATTCT
CAGAATGACTTGGTTGAGTACTCACCAGTCACAGAAAAGCATCTTACGGATGGCATGACAGTAAGAGAAT
TATGCAGTGCTGCCATAACCATGAGTGATAACACTGCGGCCAACTTACTTCTGACAACGATCGGAGGACC
GAAGGAGCTAACCGCTTTTTTGCACAACATGGGGGATCATGTAACTCGCCTTGATCGTTGGGAACCGGAG
CTGAATGAAGCCATACCAAACGACGAGCGTGACACCACGATGCCTGTAGCAATGGCAACAACGTTGCGCA
AACTATTAACTGGCGAACTACTTACTCTAGCTTCCCGGCAACAATTAATAGACTGGATGGAGGCGGATAA
AGTTGCAGGACCACTTCTGCGCTCGGCCCTTCCGGCTGGCTGGTTTATTGCTGATAAATCTGGAGCCGGT
GAGCGTGGGTCTCGCGGTATCATTGCAGCACTGGGGCCAGATGGTAAGCCCTCCCGTATCGTAGTTATCT
ACACGACGGGGAGTCAGGCAACTATGGATGAACGAAATAGACAGATCGCTGAGATAGGTGCCTCACTGAT
TAAGCATTGGTAACTGTCAGACCAAGTTTACTCATATATACTTTAGATTGATTTAAAACTTCATTTTTAA
TTTAAAAGGATCTAGGTGAAGATCCTTTTTGATAATCTCATGACCAAAATCCCTTAACGTGAGTTTTCGT
TCCACTGAGCGTCAGACCCCGTAGAAAAGATCAAAGGATCTTCTTGAGATCCTTTTTTTCTGCGCGTAAT
CTGCTGCTTGCAAACAAAAAAACCACCGCTACCAGCGGTGGTTTGTTTGCCGGATCAAGAGCTACCAACT
CTTTTTCCGAAGGTAACTGGCTTCAGCAGAGCGCAGATACCAAATACTGTCCTTCTAGTGTAGCCGTAGT
TAGGCCACCACTTCAAGAACTCTGTAGCACCGCCTACATACCTCGCTCTGCTAATCCTGTTACCAGTGGC
TGCTGCCAGTGGCGATAAGTCGTGTCTTACCGGGTTGGACTCAAGACGATAGTTACCGGATAAGGCGCAG
CGGTCGGGCTGAACGGGGGGTTCGTGCACACAGCCCAGCTTGGAGCGAACGACCTACACCGAACTGAGAT
ACCTACAGCGTGAGCTATGAGAAAGCGCCACGCTTCCCGAAGGGAGAAAGGCGGACAGGTATCCGGTAAG
CGGCAGGGTCGGAACAGGAGAGCGCACGAGGGAGCTTCCAGGGGGAAACGCCTGGTATCTTTATAGTCCT
GTCGGGTTTCGCCACCTCTGACTTGAGCGTCGATTTTTGTGATGCTCGTCAGGGGGGCGGAGCCTATGGA
AAAACGCCAGCAACGCGGCCTTTTTACGGTTCCTGGCCTTTTGCTGGCCTTTTGCTCACATGTTCTTTCC
TGCGTTATCCCCTGATTCTGTGGATAACCGTATTACCGCCTTTGAGTGAGCTGATACCGCTCGCCGCAGC
CGAACGACCGAGCGCAGCGAGTCAGTGAGCGAGGAAGCGGAAGAGCGCCTGATGCGGTATTTTCTCCTTA
CGCATCTGTGCGGTATTTCACACCGCATATGGTGCACTCTCAGTACAATCTGCTCTGATGCCGCATAGTT
AAGCCAGTATACACTCCGCTATCGCTACGTGACTGGGTCATGGCTGCGCCCCGACACCCGCCAACACCCG
CTGACGCGCCCTGACGGGCTTGTCTGCTCCCGGCATCCGCTTACAGACAAGCTGTGACCGTCTCCGGGAG
CTGCATGTGTCAGAGGTTTTCACCGTCATCACCGAAACGCGCGAGGCAGCAGATCAATTCGCGCGCGAAG
GCGAAGCGGCATGCATAATGTGCCTGTCAAATGGACGAAGCAGGGATTCTGCAAACCCTATGCTACTCCG
TCAAGCCGTCAATTGTCTGATTCGTTACCAATTATGACAACTTGACGGCTACATCATTCACTTTTTCTTC
ACAACCGGCACGGAACTCGCTCGGGCTGGCCCCGGTGCATTTTTTAAATACCCGCGAGAAATAGAGTTGA
TCGTCAAAACCAACATTGCGACCGACGGTGGCGATAGGCATCCGGGTGGTGCTCAAAAGCAGCTTCGCCT
GGCTGATACGTTGGTCCTCGCGCCAGCTTAAGACGCTAATCCCTAACTGCTGGCGGAAAAGATGTGACAG
ACGCGACGGCGACAAGCAAACATGCTGTGCGACGCTGGCGATATCAAAATTGCTGTCTGCCAGGTGATCG
CTGATGTACTGACAAGCCTCGCGTACCCGATTATCCATCGGTGGATGGAGCGACTCGTTAATCGCTTCCA
TGCGCCGCAGTAACAATTGCTCAAGCAGATTTATCGCCAGCAGCTCCGAATAGCGCCCTTCCCCTTGCCC
GGCGTTAATGATTTGCCCAAACAGGTCGCTGAAATGCGGCTGGTGCGCTTCATCCGGGCGAAAGAACCCC
GTATTGGCAAATATTGACGGCCAGTTAAGCCATTCATGCCAGTAGGCGCGCGGACGAAAGTAAACCCACT
GGTGATACCATTCGCGAGCCTCCGGATGACGACCGTAGTGATGAATCTCTCCTGGCGGGAACAGCAAAAT
ATCACCCGGTCGGCAAACAAATTCTCGTCCCTGATTTTTCACCACCCCCTGACCGCGAATGGTGAGATTG
AGAATATAACCTTTCATTCCCAGCGGTCGGTCGATAAAAAAATCGAGATAACCGTTGGCCTCAATCGGCG
TTAAACCCGCCACCAGATGGGCATTAAACGAGTATCCCGGCAGCAGGGGATCATTTTGCGCTTCAGCCAT
ACTTTTCATACTCCCGCCATTCAGAG
Features (pLannotate 1.2.2; 16 found; start..end, strand, type, name):
      1..285     +  promoter       araBAD promoter: araBAD; promoter of the L-arabinose operon of E. coli; the araC regulatory gene is transcribed in the opposite direction (Guzman et al., 1995)
    343..480     +  CDS            torA (fragment): TORA_ECOLI - Experimental evidence at protein level: Swiss-Prot protein existence level 1. Reduces trimethylamine-N-oxide (TMAO) into trimethylamine; an anaerobic reaction coupled to energy-yielding reactions. From Escherichia coli (strain K12).
    493..513     +  CDS            capTEV™ (fragment): composite tag for in vivo biotinylation, TEV protease cleavage, and 6xHis tagging
    514..546     +  CDS            T7 tag (gene 10 leader): leader peptide from bacteriophage T7 gene 10 promotes efficient translation in E. coli
    666..921     +  CDS            mPapaya1 (fragment): monomeric yellow fluorescent protein derived from the Zoanthus fluorescent protein zFP538 mammalian codon-optimized
    940..1401    +  CDS            mPapaya0.6 (fragment): mPapaya0.6 is a fluorescent protein published in 2013, derived from Zoanthus sp.. It is reported to be a monomer.
   1405..1755    +  CDS            CALM_TETPY (fragment): Experimental evidence at protein level: Swiss-Prot protein existence level 1. Calmodulin mediates the control of a large number of enzymes, ion channels and other proteins by Ca(2+). Among the enzymes to be stimulated by the calmodulin-Ca(2+) complex are a number of protein kinases and phosphatases. From Tetrahymena pyriformis.
   1938..2053    +  ncRNA          5S rRNA: Accession: RF00001 - 5S ribosomal RNA
   2057..2143    +  terminator     rrnB T1 terminator: Escherichia coli rrnB; transcription terminator T1 from the E. coli rrnB gene
   2235..2262    +  terminator     rrnB T2 terminator: transcription terminator T2 from the E. coli rrnB gene
   2281..2372    +  promoter       AmpR promoter: bla
   2373..3233    +  CDS            AmpR: β-lactamase; bla; confers resistance to ampicillin, carbenicillin, and related antibiotics
   3404..3992    +  rep_origin     ori: high-copy-number ColE1/pMB1/pBR322/pUC origin of replication
   4178..4318    -  misc_feature   bom: basis of mobility region from pBR322
   4420..4460    -  CDS            rop (fragment): Rop protein, which maintains plasmids at low copy number; rop
   4582..5460    -  CDS            araC: L-arabinose regulatory protein; araC
