[The description below was written by a language model from this plasmid's Addgene catalogue record and pLannotate feature annotations shown in this document.]
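Description:
pTorPE-Y-GECO2f is a 5,486 bp bacterial expression plasmid built on a customized pBAD-type backbone, encoding Y-GECO2f, a synthetic yellow fluorescent genetically encoded Ca2+ indicator described as having low Ca2+ binding affinity and fast kinetics. It is a variant of the earlier Y-GECO1 construct in the same vector. The plasmid is propagated in E. coli through a ColE1/pMB1-family origin accompanied by the pBR322 bom region and a small fragment of rop. The catalogue lists it as low copy, while the automated annotation labels the origin generically as high copy. Selection is by ampicillin via the β-lactamase gene under its own promoter.

Expression is driven by the araBAD promoter, with the divergently oriented araC regulator on the same plasmid, so transcription is induced by L-arabinose. The open reading frame begins with a fragment of E. coli torA, which corresponds to the TorA leader that routes folded proteins to the periplasm through the twin-arginine translocation pathway and likely gives the "Tor" vector series its name. This is followed by an N-terminal 6xHis tag and a T7 gene 10 leader. The 1,368 bp indicator insert, cloned between XbaI and HindIII, is annotated as two mPapaya-related fluorescent protein segments, consistent with a circularly permuted fluorescent protein, followed by a calmodulin domain. A calmodulin-binding peptide is not separately annotated. The rrnB T1 and T2 terminators close the cassette.

The record supports its use for arabinose-inducible production of the His-tagged indicator in bacteria, for example for purification and in vitro characterization, or for colony-based screening of indicator variants.
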