Addgene plasmid #105065: pTorPE-Y-GECO2f
Purpose: A yellow fluorescent Ca2+ indicator variant with low binding affinity and fast kinetics for expression in bacterial
Depositing lab: Robert Campbell. Depositing organization: University of Alberta. Publication: Inverse-response Ca(2+) indicators for optogenetic visualization of neuronal inhibition. Zhao Y, Bushey D, Zhao Y, Schreiter ER, Harrison DJ, Wong AM, Campbell RE. Sci Rep. 2018 Aug 6;8(1):11758. doi: 10.1038/s41598-018-30080-x. PubMed 30082904.
Backbone
  Vector backbone: Customized Vector
  Backbone size w/o insert (bp): 4118
  Total vector size (bp): 5486
  Vector type: Bacterial Expression
Growth in bacteria
  Bacterial resistance: Ampicillin, 100 μg/mL
  Growth temperature: 37°C
  Growth strain: DH5alpha
  Copy number: Low Copy
Gene/Insert
  Gene/Insert name: Y-GECO2f
  Species: Synthetic
  Insert size (bp): 1368
  GenBank ID: MG450564
  Promoter: pBAD
  Tag / fusion protein: 6x His tag (N terminal on insert)
  Cloning method: Restriction Enzyme; 5′ cloning site XbaI (not destroyed); 3′ cloning site HindIII (not destroyed)
  Sequencing primers: 5′ ATGCCATAGCATTTTTATCC; 3′ GATTTAATCTGTATCAGG
Terms and licenses: Academic/Nonprofit Terms; Industry Terms: Not Available to Industry
Depositor comments: This gene is a variant of pTorPE-Y-GECO1 (Plasmid #55765)
How to cite: pTorPE-Y-GECO2f was a gift from Robert Campbell (Addgene plasmid # 105065 ; http://n2t.net/addgene:105065 ; RRID:Addgene_105065)
